>Addgene plasmid #212932 | 3HA-ERHBD-Hoxb8 | addgene full sequence | sequence record 419960 | Addgene NGS Result
TGAAAGACCCCACCTGTAGGTTTGGCAAGCTAGCTTAAGTAACGCCATTTTGCAAGGCATGGAAAATACA
TAACTGAGAATAGAGAAGTTCAGATCAAGGTTAGGAACAGAGAGACAGCAGAATATGGGCCAAACAGGAT
ATCTGTGGTAAGCAGTTCCTGCCCCGGCTCAGGGCCAAGAACAGATGGTCCCCAGATGCGGTCCCGCCCT
CAGCAGTTTCTAGAGAACCATCAGATGTTTCCAGGGTGCCCCAAGGACCTGAAATGACCCTGTGCCTTAT
TTGAACTAACCAATCAGTTCGCTTCTCGCTTCTGTTCGCGCGCTTCTGCTCCCCGAGCTCAATAAAAGAG
CCCACAACCCCTCACTCGGCGCGCCAGTCCTCCGATAGACTGCGTCGCCCGGGTACCCGTATTCCCAATA
AAGCCTCTTGCTGTTTGCATCCGAATCGTGGACTCGCTGATCCTTGGGAGGGTCTCCTCAGATTGATTGA
CTGCCCACCTCGGGGGTCTTTCATTTGGAGGTTCCACCGAGATTTGGAGACCCCTGCCCAGGGACCACCG
ACCCCCCCGCCGGGAGGTAAGCTGGCCAGCGGTCGTTTCGTGTCTGTCTCTGTCTTTGTGCGTGTTTGTG
CCGGCATCTAATGTTTGCGCCTGCGTCTGTACTAGTTAGCTAACTAGCTCTGTATCTGGCGGACCCGTGG
TGGAACTGACGAGTTCTGAACACCCGGCCGCAACCCTGGGAGACGTCCCAGGGACTTTGGGGGCCGTTTT
TGTGGCCCGACCTGAGGAAGGGAGTCGATGTGGAATCCGACCCCGTCAGGATATGTGGTTCTGGTAGGAG
ACGAGAACCTAAAACAGTTCCCGCCTCCGTCTGAATTTTTGCTTTCGGTTTGGAACCGAAGCCGCGCGTC
TTGTCTGCTGCAGCGCTGCAGCATCGTTCTGTGTTGTCTCTGTCTGACTGTGTTTCTGTATTTGTCTGAA
AATTAGGGCCAGACTGTTACCACTCCCTTAAGTTTGACCTTAGGTCACTGGAAAGATGTCGAGCGGATCG
CTCACAACCAGTCGGTAGATGTCAAGAAGAGACGTTGGGTTACCTTCTGCTCTGCAGAATGGCCAACCTT
TAACGTCGGATGGCCGCGAGACGGCACCTTTAACCGAGACCTCATCACCCAGGTTAAGATCAAGGTCTTT
TCACCTGGCCCGCATGGACACCCAGACCAGGTCCCCTACATCGTGACCTGGGAAGCCTTGGCTTTTGACC
CCCCTCCCTGGGTCAAGCCCTTTGTACACCCTAAGCCTCCGCCTCCTCTTCCTCCATCCGCCCCGTCTCT
CCCCCTTGAACCTCCTCGTTCGACCCCGCCTCGATCCTCCCTTTATCCAGCCCTCACTCCTTCTCTAGGC
GCCGGAATTCAAGCTTGCTTGTTCTTTTTGCAGAAGCTCAGAATAAACGCTCAACTTTGGCCATGTACCC
ATACGATGTTCCAGATTACGCCATGTACCCATACGATGTTCCAGATTACGCCATGTACCCATACGATGTT
CCAGATTACGCCATGGGAGCGGCCGCTGGATCTGCTGGAGACATGAGAGCTGCCAACCTTTGGCCAAGCC
CGCTCATGATCAAACGCTCTAAGAAGAACAGCCTGGCCTTGTCCCTGACGGCCGACCAGATGGTCAGTGC
CTTGTTGGATGCTGAGCCCCCCATACTCTATTCCGAGTATGATCCTACCAGACCCTTCAGTGAAGCTTCG
ATGATGGGCTTACTGACCAACCTGGCAGACAGGGAGCTGGTTCACATGATCAACTGGGCGAAGAGGGTGC
CAGGCTTTGTGGATTTGACCCTCCATGATCAGGTCCACCTTCTAGAATGTGCCTGGCTAGAGATCCTGAT
GATTGGTCTCGTCTGGCGCTCCATGGAGCACCCAGTGAAGCTACTGTTTGCTCCTAACTTGCTCTTGGAC
AGGAACCAGGGAAAATGTGTAGAGGGCATGGTGGAGATCTTCGACATGCTGCTGGCTACATCATCTCGGT
TCCGCATGATGAATCTGCAGGGAGAGGAGTTTGTGTGCCTCAAATCTATTATTTTGCTTAATTCTGGAGT
GTACACATTTCTGTCCAGCACCCTGAAGTCTCTGGAAGAGAAGGACCATATCCACCGAGTCCTGGACAAG
ATCACAGACACTTTGATCCACCTGATGGCCAAGGCAGGCCTGACCCTGCAGCAGCAGCACCAGCGGCTGG
CCCAGCTCCTCCTCATCCTCTCCCACATCAGGCACATGAGTAACAAAGGCATGGAGCATCTGTACAGCAT
GAAGTGCAAGAACGTGGTGCCCCTCTATGACCTGCTGCTGGAGATGCTGGACGCCCACCGCCTACATGCG
CCCACTAGCCGTGGAGGGGCATCCGTGGAGGAGACGGACCAAAGCCACTTGGCCACTGCGGGCTCTACTT
CATCGCATTCCTTGCAAAAGTATTACATCACGGGGGAGGCAGAGGGTTTCCCTGCCACGGTCGGCACGCG
TGGAAGCTCTTATTTCGTCAACTCACTGTTCTCCAAATACAAAACCGGGGAGTCCCTGCGCCCCAATTAT
TATGACTGCGGCTTCGCCCAGGACCTGGGCGGCCGACCCACCGTGGTGTACGGTCCCAGCAGCGGCGGCA
GCTTCCAGCACCCTTCGCAAATCCAGGAGTTCTACCACGGGCCATCGTCGCTGTCCACAGCTCCCTACCA
GCAGAACCCGTGCGCCGTGGCGTGCCACGGCGACCCCGGCAACTTCTACGGCTACGACCCTCTGCAGCGC
CAGAGCCTGTTCGGTGCGCAGGATCCAGACCTGGTGCAGTACGCAGACTGCAAGCTCGCGGCAGCCAGCG
GCCTGGGCGAGGAGGCCGAGGGGTCTGAGCAGAGCCCGTCGCCCACACAGCTCTTTCCCTGGATGCGCCC
TCAAGCCGCCGGACGCAGGCGAGGCCGCCAGACCTACAGTCGCTACCAGACCCTGGAGCTGGAGAAGGAG
TTCCTATTTAATCCCTATCTGACTCGCAAGCGGAGGATCGAGGTATCGCACGCGCTGGGACTGACAGAGA
GACAGGTTAAAATCTGGTTCCAGAATCGGAGAATGAAGTGGAAAAAGGAGAACAACAAAGACAAGTTTCC
CAGCAGTAAATGCGAGCAGGAGGAGCTGGAGAAAGAGAAGCTGGAGCGGGCACCAGAGACCGCCGAGCAG
GGCGATGCGCAGAAGGGTGACAAGAAGTAGCTCGAGAGATCTAATTCTACCGGGTAGGGGAGGCGCTTTT
CCCAAGGCAGTCTGGAGCATGCGCTTTAGCAGCCCCGCTGGGCACTTGGCGCTACACAAGTGGCCTCTGG
CCTCGCACACATTCCACATCCACCGGTAGGCGCCAACCGGCTCCGTTCTTTGGTGGCCCCTTCGCGCCAC
CTTCTACTCCTCCCCTAGTCAGGAAGTTCCCCCCCGCCCCGCAGCTCGCGTCGTGCAGGACGTGACAAAT
GGAAGTAGCACGTCTCACTAGTCTCGTGCAGATGGACAGCACCGCTGAGCAATGGAAGCGGGTAGGCCTT
TGGGGCAGCGGCCAATAGCAGCTTTGCTCCTTCGCTTTCTGGGCTCAGAGGCTGGGAAGGGGTGGGTCCG
GGGGCGGGCTCAGGGGCGGGCTCAGGGGCGGGGCGGGCGCCCGAAGGTCCTCCGGAGGCCCGGCATTCTG
CACGCTTCAAAAGCGCACGTCTGCCGCGCTGTTCTCCTCTTCCTCATCTCCGGGCCTTTCGACCTGCAGC
CAATATGGGATCGGCCATTGAACAAGATGGATTGCACGCAGGTTCTCCGGCCGCTTGGGTGGAGAGGCTA
TTCGGCTATGACTGGGCACAACAGACAATCGGCTGCTCTGATGCCGCCGTGTTCCGGCTGTCAGCGCAGG
GGCGCCCGGTTCTTTTTGTCAAGACCGACCTGTCCGGTGCCCTGAATGAACTGCAGGACGAGGCAGCGCG
GCTATCGTGGCTGGCCACGACGGGCGTTCCTTGCGCAGCTGTGCTCGACGTTGTCACTGAAGCGGGAAGG
GACTGGCTGCTATTGGGCGAAGTGCCGGGGCAGGATCTCCTGTCATCTCACCTTGCTCCTGCCGAGAAAG
TATCCATCATGGCTGATGCAATGCGGCGGCTGCATACGCTTGATCCGGCTACCTGCCCATTCGACCACCA
AGCGAAACATCGCATCGAGCGAGCACGTACTCGGATGGAAGCCGGTCTTGTCGATCAGGATGATCTGGAC
GAAGAGCATCAGGGGCTCGCGCCAGCCGAACTGTTCGCCAGGCTCAAGGCGCGCATGCCCGACGGCGAGG
ATCTCGTCGTGACCCATGGCGATGCCTGCTTGCCGAATATCATGGTGGAAAATGGCCGCTTTTCTGGATT
CATCGACTGTGGCCGGCTGGGTGTGGCGGACCGCTATCAGGACATAGCGTTGGCTACCCGTGATATTGCT
GAAGAGCTTGGCGGCGAATGGGCTGACCGCTTCCTCGTGCTTTACGGTATCGCCGCTCCCGATTCGCAGC
GCATCGCCTTCTATCGCCTTCTTGACGAGTTCTTCTGAGGGGATCCGTCGACCTGCAGCCAAGCTTATCG
ATAAAATAAAAGATTTTATTTAGTCTCCAGAAAAAGGGGGGAATGAAAGACCCCACCTGTAGGTTTGGCA
AGCTAGCTTAAGTAACGCCATTTTGCAAGGCATGGAAAATACATAACTGAGAATAGAGAAGTTCAGATCA
AGGTTAGGAACAGAGAGACAGCAGAATATGGGCCAAACAGGATATCTGTGGTAAGCAGTTCCTGCCCCGG
CTCAGGGCCAAGAACAGATGGTCCCCAGATGCGGTCCCGCCCTCAGCAGTTTCTAGAGAACCATCAGATG
TTTCCAGGGTGCCCCAAGGACCTGAAATGACCCTGTGCCTTATTTGAACTAACCAATCAGTTCGCTTCTC
GCTTCTGTTCGCGCGCTTCTGCTCCCCGAGCTCAATAAAAGAGCCCACAACCCCTCACTCGGCGCGCCAG
TCCTCCGATAGACTGCGTCGCCCGGGTACCCGTGTATCCAATAAACCCTCTTGCAGTTGCATCCGACTTG
TGGTCTCGCTGTTCCTTGGGAGGGTCTCCTCTGAGTGATTGACTACCCGTCAGCGGGGGTCTTTCATGGG
TAACAGTTTCTTGAAGTTGGAGAACAACATTCTGAGGGTAGGAGTCGAATATTAAGTAATCCTGACTCAA
TTAGCCACTGTTTTGAATCCACATACTCCAATACTCCTGAAATAGTTCATTATGGACAGCGCAGAAAGAG
CTGGGGAGAATTGTGAAATTGTTATCCGCTCACAATTCCACACAACATACGAGCCGGAAGCATAAAGTGT
AAAGCCTGGGGTGCCTAATGAGTGAGCTAACTCACATTAATTGCGTTGCGCTCACTGCCCGCTTTCCAGT
CGGGAAACCTGTCGTGCCAGCTGCATTAATGAATCGGCCAACGCGCGGGGAGAGGCGGTTTGCGTATTGG
GCGCTCTTCCGCTTCCTCGCTCACTGACTCGCTGCGCTCGGTCGTTCGGCTGCGGCGAGCGGTATCAGCT
CACTCAAAGGCGGTAATACGGTTATCCACAGAATCAGGGGATAACGCAGGAAAGAACATGTGAGCAAAAG
GCCAGCAAAAGGCCAGGAACCGTAAAAAGGCCGCGTTGCTGGCGTTTTTCCATAGGCTCCGCCCCCCTGA
CGAGCATCACAAAAATCGACGCTCAAGTCAGAGGTGGCGAAACCCGACAGGACTATAAAGATACCAGGCG
TTTCCCCCTGGAAGCTCCCTCGTGCGCTCTCCTGTTCCGACCCTGCCGCTTACCGGATACCTGTCCGCCT
TTCTCCCTTCGGGAAGCGTGGCGCTTTCTCATAGCTCACGCTGTAGGTATCTCAGTTCGGTGTAGGTCGT
TCGCTCCAAGCTGGGCTGTGTGCACGAACCCCCCGTTCAGCCCGACCGCTGCGCCTTATCCGGTAACTAT
CGTCTTGAGTCCAACCCGGTAAGACACGACTTATCGCCACTGGCAGCAGCCACTGGTAACAGGATTAGCA
GAGCGAGGTATGTAGGCGGTGCTACAGAGTTCTTGAAGTGGTGGCCTAACTACGGCTACACTAGAAGAAC
AGTATTTGGTATCTGCGCTCTGCTGAAGCCAGTTACCTTCGGAAAAAGAGTTGGTAGCTCTTGATCCGGC
AAACAAACCACCGCTGGTAGCGGTGGTTTTTTTGTTTGCAAGCAGCAGATTACGCGCAGAAAAAAAGGAT
CTCAAGAAGATCCTTTGATCTTTTCTACGGGGTCTGACGCTCAGTGGAACGAAAACTCACGTTAAGGGAT
TTTGGTCATGAGATTATCAAAAAGGATCTTCACCTAGATCCTTTTAAATTAAAAATGAAGTTTTAAATCA
ATCTAAAGTATATATGAGTAAACTTGGTCTGACAGTTACCAATGCTTAATCAGTGAGGCACCTATCTCAG
CGATCTGTCTATTTCGTTCATCCATAGTTGCCTGACTCCCCGTCGTGTAGATAACTACGATACGGGAGGG
CTTACCATCTGGCCCCAGTGCTGCAATGATACCGCGAGACCCACGCTCACCGGCTCCAGATTTATCAGCA
ATAAACCAGCCAGCCGGAAGGGCCGAGCGCAGAAGTGGTCCTGCAACTTTATCCGCCTCCATCCAGTCTA
TTAATTGTTGCCGGGAAGCTAGAGTAAGTAGTTCGCCAGTTAATAGTTTGCGCAACGTTGTTGCCATTGC
TACAGGCATCGTGGTGTCACGCTCGTCGTTTGGTATGGCTTCATTCAGCTCCGGTTCCCAACGATCAAGG
CGAGTTACATGATCCCCCATGTTGTGCAAAAAAGCGGTTAGCTCCTTCGGTCCTCCGATCGTTGTCAGAA
GTAAGTTGGCCGCAGTGTTATCACTCATGGTTATGGCAGCACTGCATAATTCTCTTACTGTCATGCCATC
CGTAAGATGCTTTTCTGTGACTGGTGAGTACTCAACCAAGTCATTCTGAGAATAGTGTATGCGGCGACCG
AGTTGCTCTTGCCCGGCGTCAATACGGGATAATACCGCGCCACATAGCAGAACTTTAAAAGTGCTCATCA
TTGGAAAACGTTCTTCGGGGCGAAAACTCTCAAGGATCTTACCGCTGTTGAGATCCAGTTCGATGTAACC
CACTCGTGCACCCAACTGATCTTCAGCATCTTTTACTTTCACCAGCGTTTCTGGGTGAGCAAAAACAGGA
AGGCAAAATGCCGCAAAAAAGGGAATAAGGGCGACACGGAAATGTTGAATACTCATACTCTTCCTTTTTC
AATATTATTGAAGCATTTATCAGGGTTATTGTCTCATGAGCGGATACATATTTGAATGTATTTAGAAAAA
TAAACAAATAGGGGTTCCGCGCACATTTCCCCGAAAAGTGCCACCTGACGTCTAAGAAACCATTATTATC
ATGACATTAACCTATAAAAATAGGCGTATCACGAGGCCCTTTCGTCTCGCGCGTTTCGGTGATGACGGTG
AAAACCTCTGACACATGCAGCTCCCGGAGACGGTCACAGCTTGTCTGTAAGCGGATGCCGGGAGCAGACA
AGCCCGTCAGGGCGCGTCAGCGGGTGTTGGCGGGTGTCGGGGCTGGCTTAACTATGCGGCATCAGAGCAG
ATTGTACTGAGAGTGCACCATATGCGGTGTGAAATACCGCACAGATGCGTAAGGAGAAAATACCGCATCA
GGCGCCATTCGCCATTCAGGCTGCGCAACTGTTGGGAAGGGCGATCGGTGCGGGCCTCTTCGCTATTACG
CCAGCTGGCGAAAGGGGGATGTGCTGCAAGGCGATTAAGTTGGGTAACGCCAGGGTTTTCCCAGTCACGA
CGTTGTAAAACGACGGCGCAAGGAATGGTGCATGCAAGGAGATGGCGCCCAACAGTCCCCCGGCCACGGG
GCCTGCCACCATACCCACGCCGAAACAAGCGCTCATGAGCCCGAAGTGGCGAGCCCGATCTTCCCCATCG
GTGATGTCGGCGATATAGGCGCCAGCAACCGCACCTGTGGCGCCGGTGATGCCGGCCACGATGCGTCCGG
CGTAGAGGCGATTAGTCCAATTTGTTAAAGACAGGATATCAGTGGTCCAGGCTCTAGTTTTGACTCAACA
ATATCACCAGCTGAAGCCTATAGAGTACGAGCCATAGATAAAATAAAAGATTTTATTTAGTCTCCAGAAA
AAGGGGGGAA
Features (pLannotate 1.2.2; 24 found; start..end, strand, type, name):
    579..920     +  misc_feature   MESV Ψ: packaging signal of murine embryonic stem cell virus
    987..1403    +  CDS            gag (truncated): truncated Moloney murine leukemia virus (MMLV) gag gene lacking the start codon
   1418..1460    +  5'UTR          Xenopus globin 5'-UTR: translational enhancer from the 5'-UTR of the major beta-globin gene of Xenopus laevis
   1466..1491    +  CDS            3xHA (fragment): three tandem HA epitope tags
   1496..1521    +  CDS            3xHA (fragment): three tandem HA epitope tags
   1526..1551    +  CDS            3xHA (fragment): three tandem HA epitope tags
   1574..2508    +  CDS            ERT2 (fragment): mutated ligand-binding domain of the human estrogen receptor (Feil et al., 1997)
   2525..3247    +  CDS            Hoxb8: HXB8_MOUSE - Also known as Hox-2.4, Hoxb-8. Experimental evidence at protein level: Swiss-Prot protein existence level 1. Sequence-specific transcription factor which is part of a developmental regulatory system that provides cells with specific positional identities on the anterior-posterior axis. From Mus musculus (Mouse).
   3272..3771    +  promoter       PGK promoter: mouse phosphoglycerate kinase 1 promoter
   3785..4588    +  CDS            NeoR/KanR: aminoglycoside phosphotransferase from Tn5; aph(3')-II (or nptII); confers resistance to neomycin, kanamycin, and G418 (Geneticin®)
   4663..5177    +  LTR            3' LTR: 3' long terminal repeat from murine embryonic stem cell virus
   5339..5355    -  protein_bind   lac operator: The lac repressor binds to the lac operator to inhibit transcription in E. coli. This inhibition can be relieved by adding lactose or isopropyl-β-D-thiogalactopyranoside (IPTG). lac repressor encoded by lacI
   5363..5393    -  promoter       lac promoter: promoter for the E. coli lac operon
   5408..5429    -  protein_bind   CAP binding site: CAP binding activates transcription in the presence of cAMP. E. coli catabolite activator protein
   5442..5534    -  CDS            lacI (fragment): lac repressor; lacI; The lac repressor binds to the lac operator to inhibit transcription in E. coli. This inhibition can be relieved by adding lactose or isopropyl-β-D-thiogalactopyranoside (IPTG).
   5717..6305    -  rep_origin     ori: high-copy-number ColE1/pMB1/pBR322/pUC origin of replication
   6476..7336    -  CDS            AmpR: β-lactamase; bla; confers resistance to ampicillin, carbenicillin, and related antibiotics
   7337..7441    -  promoter       AmpR promoter: bla
   7536..7571    +  CDS            rop (fragment): Rop protein, which maintains plasmids at low copy number; rop
   7673..7772    +  misc_feature   bom (fragment): basis of mobility region from pBR322
   7778..7927    -  CDS            lacZα (fragment): LacZα fragment of β-galactosidase; lacZ fragment
   7927..8128    -  CDS            TcR (fragment): tetracycline efflux protein; tet; confers resistance to tetracycline
   8129..8227    +  CDS            env (fragment): murine leukemia virus gPr80 envelope polyprotein precursor; env; proteolytically cleaved into gp70SU and p15TM subunits
   8269..515     +  LTR            5' LTR (across the origin): 5' long terminal repeat from murine embryonic stem cell virus
