[The description below was written by a language model from this plasmid's Addgene catalogue record and pLannotate feature annotations shown in this document.]
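Description:
3HA-ERHBD-Hoxb8 is an MSCV-based gammaretroviral expression vector of about 8.3 kb, built to deliver an estrogen-regulated form of the mouse homeobox transcription factor Hoxb8 into mammalian cells. In bacteria it is maintained as a high-copy plasmid through a ColE1/pUC-type origin and selected with ampicillin via the β-lactamase gene. The backbone also carries short remnants of lac, rop, bom, tetracycline-resistance and env sequences that are cloning vestiges rather than functional parts. The retroviral unit is bounded by murine embryonic stem cell virus 5′ and 3′ LTRs and includes the Ψ packaging signal plus a truncated gag segment lacking its start codon. These elements allow the transcript to be packaged into viral particles when gag, pol and env are supplied in trans by a packaging system.

The insert sits between EcoRI and XhoI sites, and no internal promoter is annotated upstream of it, so it is presumably transcribed from the 5′ LTR. It begins with a Xenopus β-globin 5′ UTR that acts as a translational enhancer. This is followed by three HA epitope tags, an estrogen receptor hormone-binding domain (matched by the annotation software to ERT2 as a partial hit, so the exact variant is not established by the record) and the Hoxb8 coding sequence. Fusion to the hormone-binding domain makes Hoxb8 activity dependent on estrogen ligand, while the HA tags permit detection of the fusion protein. Downstream, a mouse PGK promoter drives NeoR for G418 selection of transduced cells. According to the record, the construct is used to generate conditionally immortalized hematopoietic progenitor cell lines, with the associated publication describing lines that have both myeloid and lymphoid potential.
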