Addgene plasmid #212932: 3HA-ERHBD-Hoxb8
Purpose: Expresses an estrogen-regulated form of Hoxb8 to generate conditionally immortalized hematopoietic progenitor cell lines
Depositing lab: Hans Haecker. Depositing organization: St. Jude Children's Research Hospital. Publication: Hematopoietic progenitor cell lines with myeloid and lymphoid potential. Redecke V, Wu R, Zhou J, Finkelstein D, Chaturvedi V, High AA, Hacker H. Nat Methods. 2013 Aug;10(8):795-803. doi: 10.1038/nmeth.2510. Epub 2013 Jun 9. PubMed 23749299.
Backbone
  Vector backbone: MSCV
  Total vector size (bp): 8301
  Vector type: Mammalian Expression, Retroviral
  Selectable markers: Neomycin (select with G418)
Growth in bacteria
  Bacterial resistance: Ampicillin, 100 μg/mL
  Growth temperature: 37°C
  Growth strain: NEB Stable
  Copy number: High Copy
Gene/Insert
  Cloning method: Restriction Enzyme; 5′ cloning site EcoRI (not destroyed); 3′ cloning site XhoI (not destroyed)
  Sequencing primers: 5′ MSCV-F; 3′ MSCV-R
Terms and licenses: Academic/Nonprofit Terms; Industry Terms: Not Available to Industry
How to cite: 3HA-ERHBD-Hoxb8 was a gift from Hans Haecker (Addgene plasmid # 212932 ; http://n2t.net/addgene:212932 ; RRID:Addgene_212932)
